Addgene plasmid #72169: Sema6d.2-Fc-His
Purpose: Expresses the extracellular region of the Sema6D, isoform 2 protein, C-terminally fused to the Fc region of human IgG1 + 6X histidine tag.
Depositing lab: Woj Wojtowicz. Depositing organization: University of California, Berkeley. Publication: An extracellular biochemical screen reveals that FLRTs and Unc5s mediate neuronal subtype recognition in the retina. Visser JJ, Cheng Y, Perry SC, Chastain AB, Parsa B, Masri SS, Ray TA, Kay JN, Wojtowicz WM. Elife. 2015 Dec 3;4. pii: e08149. doi: 10.7554/eLife.08149. PubMed 26633812.
Backbone
  Vector backbone: pCMVi-SV40ori
  Vector type: Mammalian Expression
Growth in bacteria
  Bacterial resistance: Ampicillin, 100 μg/mL
  Growth temperature: 37°C
  Growth strain: DH5alpha
  Copy number: High Copy
Gene/Insert
  Gene/Insert name: Sema6d.2 (alt names: Semaphorin 6D, isoform 2; NCBI gene ID 214968; Reference sequence NM_001290997.1)
  Species: M. musculus (mouse)
  Insert size (bp): 1752
  Entrez Gene: Sema6d (a.k.a. 1110067B02Rik, AA409156, D330011G23, mKIAA1479)
  Promoter: CMV
  Tag / fusion protein: Fc-His (C terminal on backbone)
  Cloning method: Restriction Enzyme; 5′ cloning site NotI (not destroyed); 3′ cloning site SpeI (not destroyed)
  Sequencing primers: 5′ GTCAGAGGTAACTCCCGTTGC; 3′ ATCATGAGGGTGTCCTTG
Terms and licenses: Academic/Nonprofit Terms; Industry Terms: Not Available to Industry
How to cite: Sema6d.2-Fc-His was a gift from Woj Wojtowicz (Addgene plasmid # 72169 ; http://n2t.net/addgene:72169 ; RRID:Addgene_72169)
