[The description below was written by a language model from this plasmid's Addgene catalogue record and pLannotate feature annotations shown in this document.]
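Description:
Sema6d.2-Fc-His is a mammalian expression plasmid built on the pCMVi-SV40ori backbone that produces the extracellular region of mouse Semaphorin 6D, isoform 2, as a soluble fusion protein. The roughly 1.75 kb ectodomain insert was cloned between NotI and SpeI sites, both of which are retained, placing it in frame with a backbone-encoded C-terminal tag made up of the Fc region of human IgG1 followed by a 6X histidine tag. Transcription is driven by the human cytomegalovirus immediate early enhancer and promoter, followed by CMV intron A, an element commonly included to boost expression, and terminates at an SV40 polyadenylation signal. In the 7,475 nt depositor sequence the annotation shows the Sema6d fragment running directly into the IGHG1 fragment. The short His tag is not annotated separately.

For propagation in bacteria the plasmid carries a high-copy ColE1/pUC-type origin and the β-lactamase gene for ampicillin selection. The SV40 enhancer/early promoter region, which contains the SV40 origin reflected in the backbone name, can support episomal replication in mammalian cells expressing large T antigen. No mammalian selection marker is annotated, which suggests use by transient transfection. An f1 origin and small remnants of rop, bom and lacZα are leftovers from the vector's ancestry.

The Fc moiety dimerises the ectodomain and, together with the His tag, provides handles for capture, purification and detection. The associated publication describes an extracellular biochemical screen for receptor-ligand interactions underlying neuronal subtype recognition in the retina, so this construct most likely served as one member of a panel of recombinant cell-surface protein ectodomains tested for binding.
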