Features (pLannotate 1.2.2; 14 found; start..end, strand, type, name):
     25..408     +  enhancer       CMV enhancer: human cytomegalovirus immediate early enhancer
    410..609     +  promoter       CMV promoter: human cytomegalovirus (CMV) immediate early promoter
    748..1573    +  intron         CMV intron A: human cytomegalovirus intron A (Chapman et al., 1991)
   1610..3385    +  CDS            Sema6d (fragment): SEM6D_MOUSE - Also known as Kiaa1479. Experimental evidence at protein level: Swiss-Prot protein existence level 1. Shows growth cone collapsing activity on dorsal root ganglion (DRG) neurons in vitro. May be a stop signal for the DRG neurons in their target areas, and possibly also for other neurons. May also be involved in the maintenance and remodeling of neuronal connections (By similarity). From Mus musculus (Mouse).
   3368..4048    +  CDS            IGHG1 (fragment): IGHG1_HUMAN - Experimental evidence at protein level: Swiss-Prot protein existence level 1. Constant region of immunoglobulin heavy chains. Immunoglobulins, also known as antibodies, are membrane-bound or secreted glycoproteins produced by B lymphocytes. In the recognition phase of humoral immunity, the membrane-bound immunoglobulins serve as receptors which, upon binding of a specific antigen, trigger the clonal expansion and differentiation of B lymphocytes into immunoglobulins- secreting plasma cells. Secreted immunoglobulins mediate the effector phase of humoral immunity, which results in
   4098..4219    +  polyA_signal   SV40 poly(A) signal: SV40 polyadenylation signal
   4428..5016    -  rep_origin     ori: high-copy-number ColE1/pMB1/pBR322/pUC origin of replication
   5187..6047    -  CDS            AmpR: β-lactamase; bla; confers resistance to ampicillin, carbenicillin, and related antibiotics
   6048..6152    -  promoter       AmpR promoter: bla
   6247..6282    +  CDS            rop (fragment): Rop protein, which maintains plasmids at low copy number; rop
   6305..6635    +  promoter       SV40 promoter: SV40 enhancer and early promoter
   6758..6857    +  misc_feature   bom (fragment): basis of mobility region from pBR322
   6885..7313    -  rep_origin     f1 ori (sequence partly withheld): f1 bacteriophage origin of replication; arrow indicates direction of (+) strand synthesis
   7317..7474    -  CDS            lacZα (fragment): LacZα fragment of β-galactosidase; lacZ fragment
>Addgene plasmid #72169 | Sema6d.2-Fc-His | depositor full sequence | sequence record 131355 | Full Sequence
GTCGAGGTCTCGACGGTATCGATTGACATTGATTATTGACTAGCTAGTTATTAATAGTAATCAATTACGG
GGTCATTAGTTCATAGCCCATATATGGAGTTCCGCGTTACATAACTTACGGTAAATGGCCCGCCTGGCTG
ACCGCCCAACGACCCCCGCCCATTGACGTCAATAATGACGTATGTTCCCATAGTAACGCCAATAGGGACT
TTCCATTGACGTCAATGGGTGGAGTATTTACGGTAAACTGCCCACTTGGCAGTACATCAAGTGTATCATA
TGCCAAGTCCGCCCCCTATTGACGTCAATGACGGTAAATGGCCCGCCTGGCATTATGCCCAGTACATGAC
CTTACGGGACTTTCCTACTTGGCAGTACATCTACGTATTAGTCATCGCTATTACCATGGTGATGCGGTTT
TGGCAGTACACCAATGGGCGTGGATAGCGGTTTGACTCACGGGGATTTCCAAGTCTCCACCCCATTGACG
TCAATGGGAGTTTGTTTTGGCACCAAAATCAACGGGACTTTCCAAAATGTCGTAATAACCCCGCCCCGTT
GACGCAAATGGGCGGTAGGCGTGTACGGTGGGAGGTCTATATAAGCAGAGCTCGTTTAGTGAACCGTCAG
ATCGCCTGGAGACGCCATCCACGCTGTTTTGACCTCCATAGAAGACACCGGGACCGATCCAGCCTCCGCG
GCCGGGAACGGTGCATTGGAACGCGGATTCCCCGTGCCAAGAGTGACGTAAGTACCGCCTATAGACTCTA
TAGGCACACCCCTTTGGCTCTTATGCATGCTATACTGTTTTTGGCTTGGGGCCTATACACCCCCGCTTCC
ATATGCTATAGGTGATGGTATAGCTTAGCCTATAGGTGTGGGTTATTGACCATTATTGACCACTCCCCTA
TTGGTGACGATACTTTCCATTACTAATCCATAACATGGCTCTTTGCCACAACTATCTCTATTGGCTATAT
GCCAATACTCTGTCCTTCAGAGACTGACACGGACTCTGTATTTTTACAGGATGGGGTCCCATTTATTATT
TACAAATTCACATATACAACAACGCCGTCCCCCGTGCCCGCAGTTTTTATTAAACATAGCGTGGGATCTC
CACGCGAATCTCGGGTACGTGTTCCGGACATGGGCTCTTCTCCGGTAGCGGCGGAGCTTCCACATCCGAG
CCCTGGTCCCATGCCTCCAGCGGCTCATGGTCGCTCGGCAGCTCCTTGCTCCTAACAGTGGAGGCCAGAC
TTAGGCACAGCACAATGCCCACCACCACCAGTGTGCCGCACAAGGCCGTGGCGGTAGGGTATGTGTCTGA
AAATGAGCTCGGAGATTGGGCTCGCACCGCTGACGCAGATGGAAGACTTAAGGCAGCGGCAGAAGAAGAT
GCAGGCAGCTGAGTTGTTGTATTCTGATAAGAGTCAGAGGTAACTCCCGTTGCGGTGCTGTTAACGGTGG
AGGGCAGTGTAGTCTGAGCAGTACTCGTTGCTGCCGCGCGCGCCACCAGACATAATAGCTGACAGACTAA
CAGACTGTTCCTTTCCATGGGTCTTTTCTGCAGAAGCTTGAATTCTCGAGGATCCGCGGCCGCGCCACCA
TGGGGTTCCTTCTGCTTTGGTTCTGCGTGCTGTTCCTTCTGGTCTCCAGGTTACGGGCGGTCAGCTTCCC
AGAAGACGATGAGCCCCTCAACACGGTTGACTATCACTATTCAAGGCAATATCCGGTTTTTAGAGGACGC
CCTTCAGGCAACGAATCGCAGCACAGGCTGGACTTTCAGCTGATGTTGAAAATTCGAGACACACTTTATA
TTGCTGGCAGGGATCAAGTCTATACAGTGAACTTAAATGAAATCCCCCAAACAGAGGTGATACCAAGCAA
GAAGCTGACGTGGAGGTCCAGGCAGCAGGATCGAGAAAATTGTGCTATGAAAGGCAAGCATAAAGATGAA
TGCCACAACTTCATCAAAGTCTTTGTCCCAAGAAATGATGAGATGGTTTTTGTCTGTGGTACCAATGCTT
TCAACCCGATGTGCAGATACTATAGGTTGAGAACGTTAGAGTATGATGGGGAAGAAATTAGTGGCCTGGC
ACGATGCCCGTTTGATGCCCGACAAACCAATGTCGCCCTCTTTGCTGATGGAAAACTCTATTCTGCCACA
GTGGCTGATTTCCTGGCCAGTGATGCTGTCATTTACAGAAGCATGGGAGATGGATCTGCCCTTCGCACAA
TAAAATACGATTCCAAGTGGATCAAAGAACCACACTTCCTTCATGCCATAGAATATGGAAACTATGTCTA
TTTCTTCTTCAGAGAAATCGCCGTGGAACATAATAACTTAGGCAAGGCTGTGTATTCCCGCGTGGCTCGC
ATTTGTAAAAACGACATGGGTGGCTCACAGCGGGTCCTGGAGAAACACTGGACTTCCTTCCTTAAGGCTC
GGCTGAACTGCTCCGTTCCTGGAGATTCCTTTTTCTACTTCGACGTCCTGCAGTCTATAACAGACATAAT
CCAAATCAATGGCATCCCCACTGTGGTTGGGGTCTTCACCACACAGCTCAACAGCATTCCTGGTTCTGCA
GTCTGTGCCTTTAGCATGGACGACATTGAGAAAGTGTTCAAAGGGCGGTTCAAAGAGCAGAAAACCCCAG
ACTCTGTTTGGACAGCAGTTCCCGAAGACAAAGTACCAAAACCAAGGCCTGGCTGTTGTGCCAAACACGG
CCTCGCAGAAGCTTACAAGACCTCCATCGACTTTCCAGATGACACCCTGGCTTTCATCAAGTCCCACCCG
CTGATGGACTCTGCCGTCCCACCCATTGCCGATGAGCCCTGGTTCACAAAGACACGGGTCAGGTACAGGT
TGACAGCCATCGAAGTGGACCGTTCAGCAGGGCCATACCAAAACTACACAGTCATCTTTGTTGGCTCTGA
AGCTGGCGTGGTACTTAAAGTTTTGGCAAAGACCAGTCCTTTCTCTCTGAATGACAGTGTATTACTCGAA
GAGATTGAAGCTTATAACCCAGCCAAGTGCAGCGCCGAGAGTGAGGAGGACAGAAAGGTGGTCTCATTAC
AGCTGGACAAGGATCACCATGCTTTATACGTGGCCTTCTCTAGCTGCGTGGTCCGCATCCCCCTCAGCCG
CTGTGAGCGCTACGGATCGTGTAAAAAGTCTTGCATTGCATCACGTGACCCGTACTGTGGTTGGTTAAGC
CAGGGAGTTTGTGAGAGAGTGACCCTAGGGATGCTCCCTGGAGGATATGAGCAGGACACGGAGTACGGCA
ACACAGCCCACCTAGGGGACTGCCACGGTGTACGGTGGGAAGTCCAGTCTGGAGAATCCAATCAGATGGT
CACTAGTGACAAAACTCACACATGCCCACCGTGCCCAGCACCTGAACTCCTGGGGGGACCGTCAGTCTTC
CTCTTCCCCCCAAAACCCAAGGACACCCTCATGATCTCCCGGACCCCTGAGGTCACATGCGTGGTGGTGG
ACGTGAGCCACGAAGACCCTGAGGTCAAGTTCAACTGGTACGTGGACGGCGTGGAGGTGCATAATGCCAA
GACAAAGCCGCGGGAGGAGCAGTACAACAGCACGTACCGTGTGGTCAGCGTCCTCACCGTCCTGCACCAG
GACTGGCTGAATGGCAAGGAGTACAAGTGCAAGGTCTCCAACAAAGCCCTCCCAGCCCCCATCGAGAAAA
CCATCTCCAAAGCCAAAGGGCAGCCCCGAGAACCACAGGTGTATACCCTGCCCCCATCCCGGGATGAGCT
GACCAAGAACCAGGTCAGCCTGACCTGCCTGGTCAAAGGCTTCTATCCCAGCGACATCGCCGTGGAGTGG
GAGAGCAATGGGCAGCCGGAGAACAACTACAAGACCACGCCTCCCGTGCTGGACTCCGACGGCTCCTTCT
TCCTCTACAGCAAGCTCACCGTGGACAAGAGCAGGTGGCAGCAGGGGAACGTCTTCTCATGCTCCGTGAT
GCATGAGGCTCTGCACAACCACTACACGCAGAAGAGCCTCTCCCTGTCTCCGGGTAAAGGCGGCCATCAT
CACCATCACCATTAATCTAGAGATCTTATTAAAGCAGAACTTGTTTATTGCAGCTTATAATGGTTACAAA
TAAAGCAATAGCATCACAAATTTCACAAATAAAGCATTTTTTTCACTGCATTCTAGTTGTGGTTTGTCCA
AACTCATCAATGTATCTTATCATGTCTGGTCGACTCTAGCTAGACTCTTCCGCTTCCTCGCTCACTGACT
CGCTGCGCTCGGTCGTTCGGCTGCGGCGAGCGGTATCAGCTCACTCAAAGGCGGTAATACGGTTATCCAC
AGAATCAGGGGATAACGCAGGAAAGAACATGTGAGCAAAAGGCCAGCAAAAGGCCAGGAACCGTAAAAAG
GCCGCGTTGCTGGCGTTTTTCCATAGGCTCCGCCCCCCTGACGAGCATCACAAAAATCGACGCTCAAGTC
AGAGGTGGCGAAACCCGACAGGACTATAAAGATACCAGGCGTTTCCCCCTGGAAGCTCCCTCGTGCGCTC
TCCTGTTCCGACCCTGCCGCTTACCGGATACCTGTCCGCCTTTCTCCCTTCGGGAAGCGTGGCGCTTTCT
CATAGCTCACGCTGTAGGTATCTCAGTTCGGTGTAGGTCGTTCGCTCCAAGCTGGGCTGTGTGCACGAAC
CCCCCGTTCAGCCCGACCGCTGCGCCTTATCCGGTAACTATCGTCTTGAGTCCAACCCGGTAAGACACGA
CTTATCGCCACTGGCAGCAGCCACTGGTAACAGGATTAGCAGAGCGAGGTATGTAGGCGGTGCTACAGAG
TTCTTGAAGTGGTGGCCTAACTACGGCTACACTAGAAGAACAGTATTTGGTATCTGCGCTCTGCTGAAGC
CAGTTACCTTCGGAAAAAGAGTTGGTAGCTCTTGATCCGGCAAACAAACCACCGCTGGTAGCGGTGGTTT
TTTTGTTTGCAAGCAGCAGATTACGCGCAGAAAAAAAGGATCTCAAGAAGATCCTTTGATCTTTTCTACG
GGGTCTGACGCTCAGTGGAACGAAAACTCACGTTAAGGGATTTTGGTCATGAGATTATCAAAAAGGATCT
TCACCTAGATCCTTTTAAATTAAAAATGAAGTTTTAAATCAATCTAAAGTATATATGAGTAAACTTGGTC
TGACAGTTACCAATGCTTAATCAGTGAGGCACCTATCTCAGCGATCTGTCTATTTCGTTCATCCATAGTT
GCCTGACTCCCCGTCGTGTAGATAACTACGATACGGGAGGGCTTACCATCTGGCCCCAGTGCTGCAATGA
TACCGCGAGACCCACGCTCACCGGCTCCAGATTTATCAGCAATAAACCAGCCAGCCGGAAGGGCCGAGCG
CAGAAGTGGTCCTGCAACTTTATCCGCCTCCATCCAGTCTATTAATTGTTGCCGGGAAGCTAGAGTAAGT
AGTTCGCCAGTTAATAGTTTGCGCAACGTTGTTGCCATTGCTACAGGCATCGTGGTGTCACGCTCGTCGT
TTGGTATGGCTTCATTCAGCTCCGGTTCCCAACGATCAAGGCGAGTTACATGATCCCCCATGTTGTGCAA
AAAAGCGGTTAGCTCCTTCGGTCCTCCGATCGTTGTCAGAAGTAAGTTGGCCGCAGTGTTATCACTCATG
GTTATGGCAGCACTGCATAATTCTCTTACTGTCATGCCATCCGTAAGATGCTTTTCTGTGACTGGTGAGT
ACTCAACCAAGTCATTCTGAGAATAGTGTATGCGGCGACCGAGTTGCTCTTGCCCGGCGTCAATACGGGA
TAATACCGCGCCACATAGCAGAACTTTAAAAGTGCTCATCATTGGAAAACGTTCTTCGGGGCGAAAACTC
TCAAGGATCTTACCGCTGTTGAGATCCAGTTCGATGTAACCCACTCGTGCACCCAACTGATCTTCAGCAT
CTTTTACTTTCACCAGCGTTTCTGGGTGAGCAAAAACAGGAAGGCAAAATGCCGCAAAAAAGGGAATAAG
GGCGACACGGAAATGTTGAATACTCATACTCTTCCTTTTTCAATATTATTGAAGCATTTATCAGGGTTAT
TGTCTCATGAGCGGATACATATTTGAATGTATTTAGAAAAATAAACAAATAGGGGTTCCGCGCACATTTC
CCCGAAAAGTGCCACCTGACGTCTAAGAAACCATTATTATCATGACATTAACCTATAAAAATAGGCGTAT
CACGAGGCCCTTTCGTCTCGCGCGTTTCGGTGATGACGGTGAAAACCTCTGACACATGCAGCTCCCGGAG
GAATGTGTGTCAGTTAGGGTGTGGAAAGTCCCCAGGCTCCCCAGGCAGGCAGAAGTATGCAAAGCATGCA
TCTCAATTAGTCAGCAACCAGGTGTGGAAAGTCCCCAGGCTCCCCAGCAGGCAGAAGTATGCAAAGCATG
CATCTCAATTAGTCAGCAACCATAGTCCCGCCCCTAACTCCGCCCATCCCGCCCCTAACTCCGCCCAGTT
CCGCCCATTCTCCGCCCCATGGCTGACTAATTTTTTTTATTTATGCAGAGGCCGAGGCCGCCTCTGCCTC
TGAGCTATTCCAGAAGTAGTGAGGAGGCTTTTTTGGAGGCCTAGGCTTTTGCAAAAAGCTCCCGGGAGCT
TGTATATCCATTTTCGTCCCGGAGACGGTCACAGCTTGTCTGTAAGCGGATGCCGGGAGCAGACAAGCCC
GTCAGGGCGCGTCAGCGGGTGTTGGCGGGTGTCGGGGCTGGCTTAACTATGCGGCATCAGAGCAGATTGT
ACTGAGAGTGCACCATATGCGGTGTGAAATACCGCACAGATGCGTAAGGAGAAAATACCGCATCAGGAAA
TTGTAAGCGTTAATATTTTGTTAAAATTCGCGTTAAATTTTTGTTAAATCAGCTCATTTTTTAACCAATA
GGCCGAAATCGGCAAAATCCCTTATAAATCAAAAGAATAGACCGAGATAGGGT
[37 nt withheld, positions 6984-7020]
AAAGAACGTGGACTCCAACGTCAAAGG
[49 nt withheld, positions 7048-7096]
T
[91 nt withheld, positions 7098-7188]
G
[124 nt withheld, positions 7190-7313]
CCATTCGCCATTCAGGCTGCGCAACTGTTGGGAAGGGCGATCGGTGCGGGCCTCTTCGCTATTACGCCAG
CTGGCGAAAGGGGGATGTGCTGCAAGGCGATTAAGTTGGGTAACGCCAGGGTTTTCCCAGTCACGACGTT
GTAAAACGACGGCCAGTGAATT
