>Addgene plasmid #72169 | Sema6d.2-Fc-His | addgene partial sequence | sequence record 137115 | pMRB101-F 5'-aagatgcaggcagctgagtt-3'
ACGGTGGAGGGCAGTGTAGTCTGAGCAGTACTCGTTGCTGCCGCGCGCGCCACCAGACATAATAGCTGAC
AGACTAACAGACTGTTCCTTTCCATGGGTCTTTTCTGCAGAAGCTTGAATTCTCGAGGATCCGCGGCCGC
GCCACCATGGGGTTCCTTCTGCTTTGGTTCTGCGTGCTGTTCCTTCTGGTCTCCAGGTTACGGGCGGTCA
GCTTCCCAGAAGACGATGAGCCCCTCAACACGGTTGACTATCACTATTCAAGGCAATATCCGGTTTTTAG
AGGACGCCCTTCAGGCAACGAATCGCAGCACAGGCTGGACTTTCAGCTGATGTTGAAAATTCGAGACACA
CTTTATATTGCTGGCAGGGATCAAGTCTATACAGTGAACTTAAATGAAATCCCCCAAACAGAGGTGATAC
CAAGCAAGAAGCTGACGTGGAGGTCCAGGCAGCAGGATCGAGAAAATTGTGCTATGAAAGGCAAGCATAA
AGATGAATGCCACAACTTCATCAAAGTCTTTGTCCCAAGAAATGATGAGATGGTTTTTGTCTGTGGTACC
AATGCTTTCAACCCGATGTGCAGATACTATAGGTTGAGAACGTTAGAGTATGATGGGGAAGAAATTAGTG
GCCTGGCACGATGCCCGTTTGATGCCCGACAAACCAATGTCGCCCTCTTTGCTGATGGAAAACTCTATTC
TGCCACAGTGGCTGATTTCCTGGCCAGTGATGCTGTCATTTACAGAAGCATGGGAGATGGATCTGCCCTT
CGCACAATAA
