>Addgene plasmid #72169 | Sema6d.2-Fc-His | addgene partial sequence | sequence record 137116 | SV40pA-R 5'-GAAATTTGTGATGCTATTGC-3'
ATAAGATCTCTAGATTAATGGTGATGGTGATGATGGCCGCCTTTACCCGGAGACAGGGAGAGGCTCTTCT
GCGTGTAGTGGTTGTGCAGAGCCTCATGCATCACGGAGCATGAGAAGACGTTCCCCTGCTGCCACCTGCT
CTTGTCCACGGTGAGCTTGCTGTAGAGGAAGAAGGAGCCGTCGGAGTCCAGCACGGGAGGCGTGGTCTTG
TAGTTGTTCTCCGGCTGCCCATTGCTCTCCCACTCCACGGCGATGTCGCTGGGATAGAAGCCTTTGACCA
GGCAGGTCAGGCTGACCTGGTTCTTGGTCAGCTCATCCCGGGATGGGGGCAGGGTATACACCTGTGGTTC
TCGGGGCTGCCCTTTGGCTTTGGAGATGGTTTTCTCGATGGGGGCTGGGAGGGCTTTGTTGGAGACCTTG
CACTTGTACTCCTTGCCATTCAGCCAGTCCTGGTGCAGGACGGTGAGGACGCTGACCACACGGTACGTGC
TGTTGTACTGCTCCTCCCGCGGCTTTGTCTTGGCATTATGCACCTCCACGCCGTCCACGTACCAGTTGAA
CTTGACCTCAGGGTCTTCGTGGCTCACGTCCACCACCACGCATGTGACCTCAGGGGTCCGGGAGATCATG
AGGGTGTCCTTGGGTTTTGGGGGGAAGAGGAAGACTGACGGTCCCCCCAGGAGTTCAGGTGCTGGGCACG
GTGGGCATGTGTGAGTTTTGTCACTAGTGACCATCTGATTGGATTCTCCAGACTGGACTTCCCACCGTAC
ACCGTGGCAGTCCCCTAGGTGGGCTGTGTTGCCGTACTC
